Addgene plasmid #155222: C1-MPAct-mCherry
Purpose: Monitor changes in the density of membrane-proximal F-actin (MPA)
Depositing lab: Tobias Meyer. Publication: Membrane-proximal F-actin restricts local membrane protrusions and directs cell migration. Bisaria A, Hayer A, Garbett D, Cohen D, Meyer T. Science. 2020 Jun 12;368(6496):1205-1210. doi: 10.1126/science.aay7794. PubMed 32527825.
Backbone
  Vector backbone: pEGFP-C1
  Backbone manufacturer: Clontech
  Vector type: Mammalian Expression
Growth in bacteria
  Bacterial resistance: Kanamycin, 50 μg/mL
  Growth temperature: 37°C
  Growth strain: DH5alpha
  Copy number: High Copy
Gene/Insert
  Gene/Insert name: F-tractin (aa 9-52 of rat ITPKA) fused to mCherry C-term tagged with the CaaX sequence derived from Kras4b
  Species: H. sapiens (human), R. norvegicus (rat)
  Tag / fusion protein: mCherry (C terminal on insert)
  Cloning method: Gibson Cloning
Terms and licenses: Academic/Nonprofit Terms; Industry Terms: Not Available to Industry
How to cite: C1-MPAct-mCherry was a gift from Tobias Meyer (Addgene plasmid # 155222 ; http://n2t.net/addgene:155222 ; RRID:Addgene_155222)
