[The description below was written by a language model from this plasmid's Addgene catalogue record and pLannotate feature annotations shown in this document.]
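Description:
C1-MPAct-mCherry is a mammalian expression plasmid built on the Clontech pEGFP-C1 backbone, encoding a fluorescent reporter for the density of membrane-proximal F-actin (MPA). It is propagated in E. coli at high copy from a ColE1/pUC-type origin and selected with kanamycin. The single NeoR/KanR (Tn5 aminoglycoside phosphotransferase) gene sits behind tandem bacterial (bla) and SV40 early promoters and ends in an HSV TK polyadenylation signal, so the same marker can also confer G418 resistance in mammalian cells. An f1 origin is also present. Short annotated fragments such as ble, bGH poly(A) and SV40 large T antigen appear to be partial sequence matches in the backbone rather than functional elements.

The payload is a single open reading frame driven by the human CMV immediate-early enhancer and promoter and terminated by the SV40 poly(A) signal. It consists of F-tractin, the F-actin-binding peptide comprising residues 9–52 of rat ITPKA (the automated annotation matches it to the mouse orthologue), followed by mCherry in place of the backbone's EGFP, and then a C-terminal CaaX sequence derived from human K-Ras4b. The CaaX motif directs lipid modification that anchors the protein at the plasma membrane, while the F-tractin moiety binds filamentous actin. The membrane-tethered probe is therefore expected to enrich where actin filaments lie close to the membrane, and its red signal reports local MPA density. The insert was assembled by Gibson cloning. The construct is used for live-cell imaging of MPA changes, in work linking MPA to the restriction of local membrane protrusions and the direction of cell migration.
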