Features (pLannotate 1.2.2; 17 found; start..end, strand, type, name):
     48..351     +  enhancer       CMV enhancer: human cytomegalovirus immediate early enhancer
    352..555     +  promoter       CMV promoter: human cytomegalovirus (CMV) immediate early promoter
    578..614     +  misc_feature   MCS (fragment): multiple cloning site
    618..749     +  CDS            Itpka (fragment): IP3KA_MOUSE - Experimental evidence at protein level: Swiss-Prot protein existence level 1. From Mus musculus (Mouse).
    765..1472    +  CDS            mCherry: mCherry is a basic (constitutively fluorescent) red fluorescent protein published in 2004, derived from Discosoma sp.. It is reported to be a very rapidly-maturing monomer with low acid sensitivity.
   1470..1497    +  misc_feature   MCS (fragment): multiple cloning site
   1496..1543    +  CDS            K-Ras (fragment): human small GTPase proto-oncoprotein
   1561..1644    +  CDS            large T antigen (fragment): large T antigen from SV40 (simian virus 40)
   1667..1788    +  polyA_signal   SV40 poly(A) signal: SV40 polyadenylation signal
   1822..2250    -  rep_origin     f1 ori (sequence partly withheld): f1 bacteriophage origin of replication; arrow indicates direction of (+) strand synthesis
   2277..2381    +  promoter       AmpR promoter: bla
   2383..2740    +  promoter       SV40 promoter: SV40 enhancer and early promoter
   2775..3569    +  CDS            NeoR/KanR: aminoglycoside phosphotransferase from Tn5; aph(3')-II (or nptII); confers resistance to neomycin, kanamycin, and G418 (Geneticin®)
   3590..3742    +  CDS            ble (fragment): BLE_KLEPN - Experimental evidence at protein level: Swiss-Prot protein existence level 1. Binding protein with a strong affinity to the bleomycin family of antibiotics. Binds to CL990; an antimitotic-antibiotic compound. From Klebsiella pneumoniae.
   3801..3848    +  polyA_signal   HSV TK poly(A) signal: herpes simplex virus thymidine kinase polyadenylation signal (Cole and Stacy, 1985)
   3939..3955    -  polyA_signal   bGH poly(A) signal (fragment): bovine growth hormone polyadenylation signal
   4177..4765    +  rep_origin     ori: high-copy-number ColE1/pMB1/pBR322/pUC origin of replication
>Addgene plasmid #155222 | C1-MPAct-mCherry | addgene full sequence | sequence record 310131 | Addgene NGS Result
TAATCAATTACGGGGTCATTAGTTCATAGCCCATATATGGAGTTCCGCGTTACATAACTTACGGTAAATG
GCCCGCCTGGCTGACCGCCCAACGACCCCCGCCCATTGACGTCAATAATGACGTATGTTCCCATAGTAAC
GCCAATAGGGACTTTCCATTGACGTCAATGGGTGGAGTATTTACGGTAAACTGCCCACTTGGCAGTACAT
CAAGTGTATCATATGCCAAGTACGCCCCCTATTGACGTCAATGACGGTAAATGGCCCGCCTGGCATTATG
CCCAGTACATGACCTTATGGGACTTTCCTACTTGGCAGTACATCTACGTATTAGTCATCGCTATTACCAT
GGTGATGCGGTTTTGGCAGTACATCAATGGGCGTGGATAGCGGTTTGACTCACGGGGATTTCCAAGTCTC
CACCCCATTGACGTCAATGGGAGTTTGTTTTGGCACCAAAATCAACGGGACTTTCCAAAATGTCGTAACA
ACTCCGCCCCATTGACGCAAATGGGCGGTAGGCGTGTACGGTGGGAGGTCTATATAAGCAGAGCTGGTTT
AGTGAACCGTCAGATCCGCTAGCGCTACCGGACTCAGATCTCGAGCTCAAGCTTATGGGCATGGCGCGAC
CACGGGGCGCGGGGCCCTGCAGCCCCGGGTTGGAGCGGGCTCCGCGCCGGAGCGTCGGGGAGCTGCGCCT
GCTCTTCGAAGCGCGCTGCGCCGCAGTCGCCGCCGCAGCGGCCGCAGGGTCGGATCCACCGGTCATGGTG
AGCAAGGGCGAGGAGGATAACATGGCCATCATCAAGGAGTTCATGCGCTTCAAGGTGCACATGGAGGGCT
CCGTGAACGGCCACGAGTTCGAGATCGAGGGCGAGGGCGAGGGCCGCCCCTACGAGGGCACCCAGACCGC
CAAGCTGAAGGTGACCAAGGGTGGCCCCCTGCCCTTCGCCTGGGACATCCTGTCCCCTCAGTTCATGTAC
GGCTCCAAGGCCTACGTGAAGCACCCCGCCGACATCCCCGACTACTTGAAGCTGTCCTTCCCCGAGGGCT
TCAAGTGGGAGCGCGTGATGAACTTCGAGGACGGCGGCGTGGTGACCGTGACCCAGGACTCCTCCCTGCA
GGACGGCGAGTTCATCTACAAGGTGAAGCTGCGCGGCACCAACTTCCCCTCCGACGGCCCCGTAATGCAG
AAGAAGACCATGGGCTGGGAGGCCTCCTCCGAGCGGATGTACCCCGAGGACGGCGCCCTGAAGGGCGAGA
TCAAGCAGAGGCTGAAGCTGAAGGACGGCGGCCACTACGACGCTGAGGTCAAGACCACCTACAAGGCCAA
GAAGCCCGTGCAGCTGCCCGGCGCCTACAACGTCAACATCAAGTTGGACATCACCTCCCACAACGAGGAC
TACACCATCGTGGAACAGTACGAACGCGCCGAGGGCCGCCACTCCACTCTCGGCATGGACGAGCTGTACA
GATCTCGAGCTCAAGCTTCGAATTCTGGTAAAAAGAAGAAAAAGAAGTCAAAGACAAAGTGTGTAATTAT
GTAGAGCGGCCGCGACTCTAGATCATAATCAGCCATACCACATTTGTAGAGGTTTTACTTGCTTTAAAAA
ACCTCCCACACCTCCCCCTGAACCTGAAACATAAAATGAATGCAATTGTTGTTGTTAACTTGTTTATTGC
AGCTTATAATGGTTACAAATAAAGCAATAGCATCACAAATTTCACAAATAAAGCATTTTTTTCACTGCAT
TCTAGTTGTGGTTTGTCCAAACTCATCAATGTATCTTAAGGCGTAAATTGTAAGCGTTAATATTTTGTTA
AAATTCGCGTTAAATTTTTGTTAAATCAGCTCATTTTTTAACCAATAGGCCGAAATCGGCAAAATCCCTT
ATAAATCAAAAGAATAGACCGAGATAGGGT
[37 nt withheld, positions 1921-1957]
AAAGAACGTGGACTCCAACGTCAAAGG
[49 nt withheld, positions 1985-2033]
T
[91 nt withheld, positions 2035-2125]
G
[124 nt withheld, positions 2127-2250]
CAGGTGGCACTTTTCGGGGAAATGTGCGCGGAACCCCTATTTGTTTATTTTTCTAAATACATTCAAATAT
GTATCCGCTCATGAGACAATAACCCTGATAAATGCTTCAATAATATTGAAAAAGGAAGAGTCCTGAGGCG
GAAAGAACCAGCTGTGGAATGTGTGTCAGTTAGGGTGTGGAAAGTCCCCAGGCTCCCCAGCAGGCAGAAG
TATGCAAAGCATGCATCTCAATTAGTCAGCAACCAGGTGTGGAAAGTCCCCAGGCTCCCCAGCAGGCAGA
AGTATGCAAAGCATGCATCTCAATTAGTCAGCAACCATAGTCCCGCCCCTAACTCCGCCCATCCCGCCCC
TAACTCCGCCCAGTTCCGCCCATTCTCCGCCCCATGGCTGACTAATTTTTTTTATTTATGCAGAGGCCGA
GGCCGCCTCGGCCTCTGAGCTATTCCAGAAGTAGTGAGGAGGCTTTTTTGGAGGCCTAGGCTTTTGCAAA
GATCGATCAAGAGACAGGATGAGGATCGTTTCGCATGATTGAACAAGATGGATTGCACGCAGGTTCTCCG
GCCGCTTGGGTGGAGAGGCTATTCGGCTATGACTGGGCACAACAGACAATCGGCTGCTCTGATGCCGCCG
TGTTCCGGCTGTCAGCGCAGGGGCGCCCGGTTCTTTTTGTCAAGACCGACCTGTCCGGTGCCCTGAATGA
ACTGCAAGACGAGGCAGCGCGGCTATCGTGGCTGGCCACGACGGGCGTTCCTTGCGCAGCTGTGCTCGAC
GTTGTCACTGAAGCGGGAAGGGACTGGCTGCTATTGGGCGAAGTGCCGGGGCAGGATCTCCTGTCATCTC
ACCTTGCTCCTGCCGAGAAAGTATCCATCATGGCTGATGCAATGCGGCGGCTGCATACGCTTGATCCGGC
TACCTGCCCATTCGACCACCAAGCGAAACATCGCATCGAGCGAGCACGTACTCGGATGGAAGCCGGTCTT
GTCGATCAGGATGATCTGGACGAAGAGCATCAGGGGCTCGCGCCAGCCGAACTGTTCGCCAGGCTCAAGG
CGAGCATGCCCGACGGCGAGGATCTCGTCGTGACCCATGGCGATGCCTGCTTGCCGAATATCATGGTGGA
AAATGGCCGCTTTTCTGGATTCATCGACTGTGGCCGGCTGGGTGTGGCGGACCGCTATCAGGACATAGCG
TTGGCTACCCGTGATATTGCTGAAGAGCTTGGCGGCGAATGGGCTGACCGCTTCCTCGTGCTTTACGGTA
TCGCCGCTCCCGATTCGCAGCGCATCGCCTTCTATCGCCTTCTTGACGAGTTCTTCTGAGCGGGACTCTG
GGGTTCGAAATGACCGACCAAGCGACGCCCAACCTGCCATCACGAGATTTCGATTCCACCGCCGCCTTCT
ATGAAAGGTTGGGCTTCGGAATCGTTTTCCGGGACGCCGGCTGGATGATCCTCCAGCGCGGGGATCTCAT
GCTGGAGTTCTTCGCCCACCCTAGGGGGAGGCTAACTGAAACACGGAAGGAGACAATACCGGAAGGAACC
CGCGCTATGACGGCAATAAAAAGACAGAATAAAACGCACGGTGTTGGGTCGTTTGTTCATAAACGCGGGG
TTCGGTCCCAGGGCTGGCACTCTGTCGATACCCCACCGAGACCCCATTGGGGCCAATACGCCCGCGTTTC
TTCCTTTTCCCCACCCCACCCCCCAAGTTCGGGTGAAGGCCCAGGGCTCGCAGCCAACGTCGGGGCGGCA
GGCCCTGCCATAGCCTCAGGTTACTCATATATACTTTAGATTGATTTAAAACTTCATTTTTAATTTAAAA
GGATCTAGGTGAAGATCCTTTTTGATAATCTCATGACCAAAATCCCTTAACGTGAGTTTTCGTTCCACTG
AGCGTCAGACCCCGTAGAAAAGATCAAAGGATCTTCTTGAGATCCTTTTTTTCTGCGCGTAATCTGCTGC
TTGCAAACAAAAAAACCACCGCTACCAGCGGTGGTTTGTTTGCCGGATCAAGAGCTACCAACTCTTTTTC
CGAAGGTAACTGGCTTCAGCAGAGCGCAGATACCAAATACTGTTCTTCTAGTGTAGCCGTAGTTAGGCCA
CCACTTCAAGAACTCTGTAGCACCGCCTACATACCTCGCTCTGCTAATCCTGTTACCAGTGGCTGCTGCC
AGTGGCGATAAGTCGTGTCTTACCGGGTTGGACTCAAGACGATAGTTACCGGATAAGGCGCAGCGGTCGG
GCTGAACGGGGGGTTCGTGCACACAGCCCAGCTTGGAGCGAACGACCTACACCGAACTGAGATACCTACA
GCGTGAGCTATGAGAAAGCGCCACGCTTCCCGAAGGGAGAAAGGCGGACAGGTATCCGGTAAGCGGCAGG
GTCGGAACAGGAGAGCGCACGAGGGAGCTTCCAGGGGGAAACGCCTGGTATCTTTATAGTCCTGTCGGGT
TTCGCCACCTCTGACTTGAGCGTCGATTTTTGTGATGCTCGTCAGGGGGGCGGAGCCTATGGAAAAACGC
CAGCAACGCGGCCTTTTTACGGTTCCTGGCCTTTTGCTGGCCTTTTGCTCACATGTTCTTTCCTGCGTTA
TCCCCTGATTCTGTGGATAACCGTATTACCGCCATGCATTAGTTATTAATAG
